Addgene plasmid #54162: mEmerald-MCHR1-N-10
Purpose: Localization: Cilium, Excitation: 487, Emission: 509
Depositing lab: Michael Davidson. Depositing organization: Florida State University, Tallahassee.
Backbone
  Vector backbone: mEmerald-N1
  Backbone size w/o insert (bp): 4750
  Vector type: Mammalian Expression
  Selectable markers: Neomycin (select with G418)
Growth in bacteria
  Bacterial resistance: Kanamycin, 50 μg/mL
  Growth temperature: 37°C
  Growth strain: DH5alpha
  Copy number: High Copy
Gene/Insert
  Gene/Insert name: MCHR1 (alt name: NM_145132.2)
  Species: M. musculus (mouse)
  Mutation: I62H
  Promoter: CMV
  Tag / fusion protein: mEmerald (C terminal on backbone)
  Cloning method: Unknown
  Sequencing primers: 5′ CMV-F; 3′ SV40pA-R
Terms and licenses: Academic/Nonprofit Terms; Industry Terms
Depositor comments: . Excitation = 487; Emission = 509. Localization data: Cilium
How to cite: mEmerald-MCHR1-N-10 was a gift from Michael Davidson (Addgene plasmid # 54162 ; http://n2t.net/addgene:54162 ; RRID:Addgene_54162)
