[The description below was written by a language model from this plasmid's Addgene catalogue record.]
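Description:
mEmerald-MCHR1-N-10 is a mammalian expression plasmid built on the mEmerald-N1 backbone (about 4.75 kb without the insert), an N1-style fluorescent protein fusion vector in which the gene of interest is placed upstream of the fluorophore. It is maintained as a high-copy plasmid in E. coli under kanamycin selection. It also carries a neomycin resistance marker, so transfected mammalian cells can be selected with G418 to derive stable lines. No feature table accompanies the record, so details such as the origins of replication and the polyadenylation signal are not explicitly listed. The use of an SV40 polyA reverse sequencing primer does suggest an SV40 polyadenylation signal downstream of the fusion.

The insert is mouse MCHR1, the melanin-concentrating hormone receptor 1, a G protein-coupled receptor, recorded as carrying an I62H substitution whose significance is not explained. Expression is driven by the CMV promoter, giving strong constitutive transcription in most mammalian cell types. mEmerald, a bright green GFP variant with excitation at 487 nm and emission at 509 nm, is fused to the C terminus of the receptor. The "10" in the name probably denotes the length of the linker between receptor and fluorophore, though the record does not state this.

The stated localization of the fusion is the cilium, so the construct serves as a genetically encoded fluorescent marker for labeling cilia. It is typically used for live-cell or fixed-cell fluorescence imaging after transient or stable transfection.
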