>Addgene plasmid #54162 | mEmerald-MCHR1-N-10 | depositor partial sequence | sequence record 84326 | insert sequence
AGATCCGCTAGCGCCACCATGGATCTGCAAGCCTCGTTGCTGTCCACTGGCCCCAATGCCAGCAACATCT
CCGATGGCCAGGATAATTTCACATTGGCGGGGCCACCTCCTCGCACAAGGAGTGTCTCCTACATCAACAT
CATCATGCCTTCAGTGTTTGGTACCATCTGTCTCCTGGGCATTGTGGGAAACTCCACAGTCATTTTTGCC
GTGGTGAAGAAATCCAAGCTGCACTGGTGCAGCAACGTCCCTGACATCTTCATCATCAACCTCTCTGTGG
TGGATCTGCTTTTCCTGCTGGGCATGCCTTTCATGATCCACCAGCTCATGGGTAATGGTGTCTGGCACTT
TGGGGAAACCATGTGCACCCTCATCACAGCCATGGACGCCAACAGTCAGTTCACCAGCACCTACATCCTG
ACTGCTATGGCCATTGACCGCTACTTGGCCACCGTCCATCCCATCTCCTCCACCAAGTTCCGGAAGCCCT
CCATGGCCACCCTGGTGATCTGCCTCCTGTGGGCTCTCTCGTTCATTAGCATCACTCCTGTGTGGCTCTA
TGCCAGGCTTATCCCCTTCCCAGGGGGTGCTGTGGGCTGTGGCATCCGCCTACCAAACCCAGATACTGAT
CTTTACTGGTTCACTCTGTATCAGTTTTTCCTGGCCTTCGCCCTTCCGTTTGTGGTCATCACTGCTGCGT
ACGTGAAAATACTACAGCGCATGACGTCTTCGGTGGCCCCAGCCTCTCAACGCAGCATCCGGCTTCGGAC
AAAGAGGGTGACCCGCACAGCCATTGCCATCTGTCTGGTCTTCTTTGTGTGCTGGGCGCCCTACTACGTG
CTGCAGCTGACCCAGTTGTCCATCAGCCGCCCGACCCTCACATTCGTCTACCTGTACAATGCGGCTATCA
GCTTGGGCTATGCCAACAGCTGCCTCAATCCCTTTGTGTACATAGTACTCTGTGAGACCTTTCGAAAACG
CTTGGTGCTGTCGGTGAAGCCCGCGGCCCAGGGGCAGCTTCGCACGGTCAGCAATGCTCAGACAGCTGAC
GAGGAGAGGACAGAAAGCAAAGGCACCGGAGGTAGCGGGGATCCACCGGTCGCCACCATGGTGAGCAAGG
GCGAGGAGCTGTTCACCGGGGTGGTGCCCATCCTGGTCGAGCTGGACGGCGACGTAAACGGCCACAAGTT
CAGCGTGTCCGGCGAGGGCGAGGGCGATGCCACCTACGGCAAGCTGACCCTGAAGTTCATCTGCACCACC
GGCAAGCTGCCCGTGCCCTGGCCCACCCTCGTGACCACCTTGACCTACGGCGTGCAGTGCTTCGCCCGCT
ACCCCGACCACATGAAGCAGCACGACTTCTTCAAGTCCGCCATGCCCGAAGGCTACGTCCAGGAGCGCAC
CATCTTCTTCAAGGACGACGGCAACTACAAGACCCGCGCCGAGGTGAAGTTCGAGGGCGACACCCTGGTG
AACCGCATCGAGCTGAAGGGCATCGACTTCAAGGAGGACGGCAACATCCTGGGGCACAAGCTGGAGTACA
ACTACAACAGCCACAAGGTCTATATCACCGCCGACAAGCAGAAGAACGGCATCAAGGTGAACTTCAAGAC
CCGCCACAACATCGAGGACGGCAGCGTGCAGCTCGCCGACCACTACCAGCAGAACACCCCCATCGGCGAC
GGCCCCGTGCTGCTGCCCGACAACCACTACCTGAGCACCCAGTCCAAGCTGAGCAAAGACCCCAACGAGA
AGCGCGATCACATGGTCCTGCTGGAGTTCGTGACCGCCGCCGGGATCACTCTCGGCATGGACGAGCTGTA
CAAGTAAGCGGCCGCGACTCTAGATCATAATCAGCCATACCACATTT
