>Addgene plasmid #54162 | mEmerald-MCHR1-N-10 | addgene partial sequence | sequence record 89361 | EGFP-N 5'-CGTCGCCGTCCAGCTCGACCAG-3'
GCTCCTCGCCCTTGCTCACCATGGTGGCGACCGGTGGATCCCCGCTACCTCCGGTGCCTTTGCTTTCTGT
CCTCTCCTCGTCAGCTGTCTGAGCATTGCTGACCGTGCGAAGCTGCCCCTGGGCCGCGGGCTTCACCGAC
AGCACCAAGCGTTTTCGAAAGGTCTCACAGAGTACTATGTACACAAAGGGATTGAGGCAGCTGTTGGCAT
AGCCCAAGCTGATAGCCGCATTGTACAGGTAGACGAATGTGAGGGTCGGGCGGCTGATGGACAACTGGGT
CAGCTGCAGCACGTAGTAGGGCGCCCAGCACACAAAGAAGACCAGACAGATGGCAATGGCTGTGCGGGTC
ACCCTCTTTGTCCGAAGCCGGATGCTGCGTTGAGAGGCTGGGGCCACCGAAGACGTCATGCGCTGTAGTA
TTTTCACGTACGCAGCAGTGATGACCACAAACGGAAGGGCGAAGGCCAGGAAAAACTGATACAGAGTGAA
CCAGTAAAGATCAGTATCTGGGTTTGGTAGGCGGATGCCACAGCCCACAGCACCCCCTGGGAAGGGGATA
AGCCTGGCATAGAGCCACACAGGAGTGATGCTAATGAACGAGAGAGCCCACAGGAGGCAGATCACCAGGG
TGGCCATGGAGGGCTTCCGGAACTTGGTGGAGGAGATGGGATGGACGGTGGCCAAGTAGCGGTCAATGGC
CATAGCAGTCAGGATGTAGGTGCTGGTGAACTGACTGTTGGCGTCCATGGCTGTGATGAGGGTGCACATG
GTTTCCCCAAAGTGCCAGACACCATTACCCATGAGCTGGTGGATCATGAAAGGCATGCCCAGCAGGAAAA
GCAGATCCACCACAGAGAGGTTGATGATGAAGATGTCAGGGACGTTGCTGCACCAGTGCAGCTTGGATTT
CTTCACCACGGCAAAATGAACTGTGGAGTTTCCCACAATGCCCAGGAGACAGATGGTACCAAACACTGAA
GGCATGATG
