>Addgene plasmid #54162 | mEmerald-MCHR1-N-10 | addgene partial sequence | sequence record 89371 | CMV-F 5'-CGCAAATGGGCGGTAGGCGTG-3'
ACCGTCAGATCCGCTAGCGCCACCATGGATCTGCAAGCCTCGTTGCTGTCCACTGGCCCCAATGCCAGCA
ACATCTCCGATGGCCAGGATAATTTCACATTGGCGGGGCCACCTCCTCGCACAAGGAGTGTCTCCTACAT
CAACATCATCATGCCTTCAGTGTTTGGTACCATCTGTCTCCTGGGCATTGTGGGAAACTCCACAGTCATT
TTTGCCGTGGTGAAGAAATCCAAGCTGCACTGGTGCAGCAACGTCCCTGACATCTTCATCATCAACCTCT
CTGTGGTGGATCTGCTTTTCCTGCTGGGCATGCCTTTCATGATCCACCAGCTCATGGGTAATGGTGTCTG
GCACTTTGGGGAAACCATGTGCACCCTCATCACAGCCATGGACGCCAACAGTCAGTTCACCAGCACCTAC
ATCCTGACTGCTATGGCCATTGACCGCTACTTGGCCACCGTCCATCCCATCTCCTCCACCAAGTTCCGGA
AGCCCTCCATGGCCACCCTGGTGATCTGCCTCCTGTGGGCTCTCTCGTTCATTAGCATCACTCCTGTGTG
GCTCTATGCCAGGCTTATCCCCTTCCCAGGGGGTGCTGTGGGCTGTGGCATCCGCCTACCAAACCCAGAT
ACTGATCTTTACTGGTTCACTCTGTATCAGTTTTTCCTGGCCTTCGCCCTTCCGTTTGTGGTCATCACTG
CTGCGTACGTGAAAATACTACAGCGCATGACGTCTTCGGTGGCCCCAGCCTCTCAACGCAGCATCCGGCT
TCGGACAAAGAGGGTGACCCGCACAGCCATTGCCATCTGTCTGGTCTTCTTTGTGTGCTGGGCGCCCTAC
TACGTGCTGCAGCTGA
